>Addgene plasmid #193218 | Lenti-sgHcn1#2/Cre | addgene full sequence | sequence record 379393 | Addgene NGS Result
GACATTGATTATTGACTAGTTATTAATAGTAATCAATTACGGGGTCATTAGTTCATAGCCCATATATGGA
GTTCCGCGTTACATAACTTACGGTAAATGGCCCGCCTGGCTGACCGCCCAACGACCCCCGCCCATTGACG
TCAATAATGACGTATGTTCCCATAGTAACGCCAATAGGGACTTTCCATTGACGTCAATGGGTGGAGTATT
TACGGTAAACTGCCCACTTGGCAGTACATCAAGTGTATCATATGCCAAGTACGCCCCCTATTGACGTCAA
TGACGGTAAATGGCCCGCCTGGCATTATGCCCAGTACATGACCTTATGGGACTTTCCTACTTGGCAGTAC
ATCTACGTATTAGTCATCGCTATTACCATGGTGATGCGGTTTTGGCAGTACATCAATGGGCGTGGATAGC
GGTTTGACTCACGGGGATTTCCAAGTCTCCACCCCATTGACGTCAATGGGAGTTTGTTTTGGCACCAAAA
TCAACGGGACTTTCCAAAATGTCGTAACAACTCCGCCCCATTGACGCAAATGGGCGGTAGGCGTGTACGG
TGGGAGGTCTATATAAGCAGCGCGTTTTGCCTGTACTGGGTCTCTCTGGTTAGACCAGATCTGAGCCTGG
GAGCTCTCTGGCTAACTAGGGAACCCACTGCTTAAGCCTCAATAAAGCTTGCCTTGAGTGCTTCAAGTAG
TGTGTGCCCGTCTGTTGTGTGACTCTGGTAACTAGAGATCCCTCAGACCCTTTTAGTCAGTGTGGAAAAT
CTCTAGCAGTGGCGCCCGAACAGGGACTTGAAAGCGAAAGGGAAACCAGAGGAGCTCTCTCGACGCAGGA
CTCGGCTTGCTGAAGCGCGCACGGCAAGAGGCGAGGGGCGGCGACTGGTGAGTACGCCAAAAATTTTGAC
TAGCGGAGGCTAGAAGGAGAGAGATGGGTGCGAGAGCGTCAGTATTAAGCGGGGGAGAATTAGATCGCGA
TGGGAAAAAATTCGGTTAAGGCCAGGGGGAAAGAAAAAATATAAATTAAAACATATAGTATGGGCAAGCA
GGGAGCTAGAACGATTCGCAGTTAATCCTGGCCTGTTAGAAACATCAGAAGGCTGTAGACAAATACTGGG
ACAGCTACAACCATCCCTTCAGACAGGATCAGAAGAACTTAGATCATTATATAATACAGTAGCAACCCTC
TATTGTGTGCATCAAAGGATAGAGATAAAAGACACCAAGGAAGCTTTAGACAAGATAGAGGAAGAGCAAA
ACAAAAGTAAGACCACCGCACAGCAAGCGGCCGGCCGCTGATCTTCAGACCTGGAGGAGGAGATATGAGG
GACAATTGGAGAAGTGAATTATATAAATATAAAGTAGTAAAAATTGAACCATTAGGAGTAGCACCCACCA
AGGCAAAGAGAAGAGTGGTGCAGAGAGAAAAAAGAGCAGTGGGAATAGGAGCTTTGTTCCTTGGGTTCTT
GGGAGCAGCAGGAAGCACTATGGGCGCAGCGTCAATGACGCTGACGGTACAGGCCAGACAATTATTGTCT
GGTATAGTGCAGCAGCAGAACAATTTGCTGAGGGCTATTGAGGCGCAACAGCATCTGTTGCAACTCACAG
TCTGGGGCATCAAGCAGCTCCAGGCAAGAATCCTGGCTGTGGAAAGATACCTAAAGGATCAACAGCTCCT
GGGGATTTGGGGTTGCTCTGGAAAACTCATTTGCACCACTGCTGTGCCTTGGAATGCTAGTTGGAGTAAT
AAATCTCTGGAACAGATTTGGAATCACACGACCTGGATGGAGTGGGACAGAGAAATTAACAATTACACAA
GCTTAATACACTCCTTAATTGAAGAATCGCAAAACCAGCAAGAAAAGAATGAACAAGAATTATTGGAATT
AGATAAATGGGCAAGTTTGTGGAATTGGTTTAACATAACAAATTGGCTGTGGTATATAAAATTATTCATA
ATGATAGTAGGAGGCTTGGTAGGTTTAAGAATAGTTTTTGCTGTACTTTCTATAGTGAATAGAGTTAGGC
AGGGATATTCACCATTATCGTTTCAGACCCACCTCCCAACCCCGAGGGGACCCGACAGGCCCGAAGGAAT
AGAAGAAGAAGGTGGAGAGAGAGACAGAGACAGATCCATTCGATTAGTGAACGGATCGGCACTGCGTGCG
CCAATTCTGCAGACAAATGGCAGTATTCATCCACAATTTTAAAAGAAAAGGGGGGATTGGGGGGTACAGT
GCAGGGGAAAGAATAGTAGACATAATAGCAACAGACATACAAACTAAAGAATTACAAAAACAAATTACAA
AAATTCAAAATTTTCGGGTTTATTACAGGGACAGCAGAGATCCAGTTTGGTTAGTACCGGGCCCGCTCTA
GCCCTGCAGGAACTGTTTAAACTGTGAGGGCCTATTTCCCATGATTCCTTCATATTTGCATATACGATAC
AAGGCTGTTAGAGAGATAATTGGAATTAATTTGACTGTAAACACAAAGATATTAGTACAAAATACGTGAC
GTAGAAAGTAATAATTTCTTGGGTAGTTTGCAGTTTTAAAATTATGTTTTAAAATGGACTATCATATGCT
TACCGTAACTTGAAAGTATTTCGATTTCTTGGCTTTATATATCTTGTGGAAAGGACCAAACACCGTGCTC
AGCATGGTAATCCAGGTTTAAGAGCTATGCTGGAAACAGCATAGCAAGTTTAAATAAGGCTAGTCCGTTA
TCAACTTGAAAAAGTGGCACCGAGTCGGTGCTTTTTTGTTTGGCGCGCCTATGGCTTAATTAACATGGCG
GCCGCATTCTACCGGGTAGGGGAGGCGCTTTTCCCAAGGCAGTCTGGAGCATGCGCTTTAGCAGCCCCGC
TGGGCACTTGGCGCTACACAAGTGGCCTCTGGCCTCGCACACATTCCACATCCACCGGTAGGCGCCAACC
GGCTCCGTTCTTTGGTGGCCCCTTCGCGCCACCTTCTACTCCTCCCCTAGTCAGGAAGTTCCCCCCCGCC
CCGCAGCTCGCGTCGTGCAGGACGTGACAAATGGAAGTAGCACGTCTCACTAGTCTCGTGCAGATGGACA
GCACCGCTGAGCAATGGAAGCGGGTAGGCCTTTGGGGCAGCGGCCAATAGCAGCTTTGCTCCTTCGCTTT
CTGGGCTCAGAGGCTGGGAAGGGGTGGGTCCGGGGGCGGGCTCAGGGGCGGGCTCAGGGGCGGGGCGGGC
GCCCGAAGGTCCTCCGGAGGCCCGGCATTCTGCACGCTTCAAAAGCGCACGTCTGCCGCGCTGTTCTCCT
CTTCCTCATCTCCGGGACCCGGGATGCCCAAGAAGAAGAGGAAGGTGTCCAATTTACTGACCGTACACCA
AAATTTGCCTGCATTACCGGTCGATGCAACGAGTGATGAGGTTCGCAAGAACCTGATGGACATGTTCAGG
GATCGCCAGGCGTTTTCTGAGCATACCTGGAAAATGCTTCTGTCCGTTTGCCGGTCGTGGGCGGCATGGT
GCAAGTTGAATAACCGGAAATGGTTTCCCGCAGAACCTGAAGATGTTCGCGATTATCTTCTATATCTTCA
GGCGCGCGGTCTGGCAGTAAAAACTATCCAGCAACATTTGGGCCAGCTAAACATGCTTCATCGTCGGTCC
GGGCTGCCACGACCAAGTGACAGCAATGCTGTTTCACTGGTTATGCGGCGGATCCGAAAAGAAAACGTTG
ATGCCGGTGAACGTGCAAAACAGGCTCTAGCGTTCGAACGCACTGATTTCGACCAGGTTCGTTCACTCAT
GGAAAATAGCGATCGCTGCCAGGATATACGTAATCTGGCATTTCTGGGGATTGCTTATAACACCCTGTTA
CGTATAGCCGAAATTGCCAGGATCAGGGTTAAAGATATCTCACGTACTGACGGTGGGAGAATGTTAATCC
ATATTGGCAGAACGAAAACGCTGGTTAGCACCGCAGGTGTAGAGAAGGCACTTAGCCTGGGGGTAACTAA
ACTGGTCGAGCGATGGATTTCCGTCTCTGGTGTAGCTGATGATCCGAATAACTACCTGTTTTGCCGGGTC
AGAAAAAATGGTGTTGCCGCGCCATCTGCCACCAGCCAGCTATCAACTCGCGCCCTGGAAGGGATTTTTG
AAGCAACTCATCGATTGATTTACGGCGCTAAGGATGACTCTGGTCAGAGATACCTGGCCTGGTCTGGACA
CAGTGCCCGTGTCGGAGCCGCGCGAGATATGGCCCGCGCTGGAGTTTCAATACCGGAGATCATGCAAGCT
GGTGGCTGGACCAATGTAAATATTGTCATGAACTATATCCGTAACCTGGATAGTGAAACAGGGGCAATGG
TGCGCCTGCTGGAAGATGGCGATTAGCCATGTTTAAGGGTTCCGGTTCCACTAGGTACAATTCGATATCA
AGCTTATCGATAATCAACCTCTGGATTACAAAATTTGTGAAAGATTGACTGGTATTCTTAACTATGTTGC
TCCTTTTACGCTATGTGGATACGCTGCTTTAATGCCTTTGTATCATGCTATTGCTTCCCGTATGGCTTTC
ATTTTCTCCTCCTTGTATAAATCCTGGTTGCTGTCTCTTTATGAGGAGTTGTGGCCCGTTGTCAGGCAAC
GTGGCGTGGTGTGCACTGTGTTTGCTGACGCAACCCCCACTGGTTGGGGCATTGCCACCACCTGTCAGCT
CCTTTCCGGGACTTTCGCTTTCCCCCTCCCTATTGCCACGGCGGAACTCATCGCCGCCTGCCTTGCCCGC
TGCTGGACAGGGGCTCGGCTGTTGGGCACTGACAATTCCGTGGTGTTGTCGGGGAAATCATCGTCCTTTC
CTTGGCTGCTCGCCTGTGTTGCCACCTGGATTCTGCGCGGGACGTCCTTCTGCTACGTCCCTTCGGCCCT
CAATCCAGCGGACCTTCCTTCCCGCGGCCTGCTGCCGGCTCTGCGGCCTCTTCCGCGTCTTCGCCTTCGC
CCTCAGACGAGTCGGATCTCCCTTTGGGCCGCCTCCCCGCATCGATACCGTCGACCTCGATCGAGACCTA
GAAAAACATGGAGCAATCACAAGTAGCAATACAGCAGCTACCAATGCTGATTGTGCCTGGCTAGAAGCAC
AAGAGGAGGAGGAGGTGGGTTTTCCAGTCACACCTCAGGTACCTTTAAGACCAATGACTTACAAGGCAGC
TGTAGATCTTAGCCACTTTTTAAAAGAAAAGGGGGGACTGGAAGGGCTAATTCACTCCCAACGAAGACAA
GATATCCTTGATCTGTGGATCTACCACACACAAGGCTACTTCCCTGATTGGCAGAACTACACACCAGGGC
CAGGGATCAGATATCCACTGACCTTTGGATGGTGCTACAAGCTAGTACCAGTTGAGCAAGAGAAGGTAGA
AGAAGCCAATGAAGGAGAGAACACCCGCTTGTTACACCCTGTGAGCCTGCATGGGATGGATGACCCGGAG
AGAGAAGTATTAGAGTGGAGGTTTGACAGCCGCCTAGCATTTCATCACATGGCCCGAGAGCTGCATCCGG
ACTGTACTGGGTCTCTCTGGTTAGACCAGATCTGAGCCTGGGAGCTCTCTGGCTAACTAGGGAACCCACT
GCTTAAGCCTCAATAAAGCTTGCCTTGAGTGCTTCAAGTAGTGTGTGCCCGTCTGTTGTGTGACTCTGGT
AACTAGAGATCCCTCAGACCCTTTTAGTCAGTGTGGAAAATCTCTAGCAGCATGTGAGCAAAAGGCCAGC
AAAAGGCCAGGAACCGTAAAAAGGCCGCGTTGCTGGCGTTTTTCCATAGGCTCCGCCCCCCTGACGAGCA
TCACAAAAATCGACGCTCAAGTCAGAGGTGGCGAAACCCGACAGGACTATAAAGATACCAGGCGTTTCCC
CCTGGAAGCTCCCTCGTGCGCTCTCCTGTTCCGACCCTGCCGCTTACCGGATACCTGTCCGCCTTTCTCC
CTTCGGGAAGCGTGGCGCTTTCTCATAGCTCACGCTGTAGGTATCTCAGTTCGGTGTAGGTCGTTCGCTC
CAAGCTGGGCTGTGTGCACGAACCCCCCGTTCAGCCCGACCGCTGCGCCTTATCCGGTAACTATCGTCTT
GAGTCCAACCCGGTAAGACACGACTTATCGCCACTGGCAGCAGCCACTGGTAACAGGATTAGCAGAGCGA
GGTATGTAGGCGGTGCTACAGAGTTCTTGAAGTGGTGGCCTAACTACGGCTACACTAGAAGAACAGTATT
TGGTATCTGCGCTCTGCTGAAGCCAGTTACCTTCGGAAAAAGAGTTGGTAGCTCTTGATCCGGCAAACAA
ACCACCGCTGGTAGCGGTGGTTTTTTTGTTTGCAAGCAGCAGATTACGCGCAGAAAAAAAGGATCTCAAG
AAGATCCTTTGATCTTTTCTACGGGGTCTGACGCTCAGTGGAACGAAAACTCACGTTAAGGGATTTTGGT
CATGAGATTATCAAAAAGGATCTTCACCTAGATCCTTTTAAATTAAAAATGAAGTTTTAAATCAATCTAA
AGTATATATGAGTAAACTTGGTCTGACAGTTACCAATGCTTAATCAGTGAGGCACCTATCTCAGCGATCT
GTCTATTTCGTTCATCCATAGTTGCCTGACTCCCCGTCGTGTAGATAACTACGATACGGGAGGGCTTACC
ATCTGGCCCCAGTGCTGCAATGATACCGCGAGACCCACGCTCACCGGCTCCAGATTTATCAGCAATAAAC
CAGCCAGCCGGAAGGGCCGAGCGCAGAAGTGGTCCTGCAACTTTATCCGCCTCCATCCAGTCTATTAATT
GTTGCCGGGAAGCTAGAGTAAGTAGTTCGCCAGTTAATAGTTTGCGCAACGTTGTTGCCATTGCTACAGG
CATCGTGGTGTCACGCTCGTCGTTTGGTATGGCTTCATTCAGCTCCGGTTCCCAACGATCAAGGCGAGTT
ACATGATCCCCCATGTTGTGCAAAAAAGCGGTTAGCTCCTTCGGTCCTCCGATCGTTGTCAGAAGTAAGT
TGGCCGCAGTGTTATCACTCATGGTTATGGCAGCACTGCATAATTCTCTTACTGTCATGCCATCCGTAAG
ATGCTTTTCTGTGACTGGTGAGTACTCAACCAAGTCATTCTGAGAATAGTGTATGCGGCGACCGAGTTGC
TCTTGCCCGGCGTCAATACGGGATAATACCGCGCCACATAGCAGAACTTTAAAAGTGCTCATCATTGGAA
AACGTTCTTCGGGGCGAAAACTCTCAAGGATCTTACCGCTGTTGAGATCCAGTTCGATGTAACCCACTCG
TGCACCCAACTGATCTTCAGCATCTTTTACTTTCACCAGCGTTTCTGGGTGAGCAAAAACAGGAAGGCAA
AATGCCGCAAAAAAGGGAATAAGGGCGACACGGAAATGTTGAATACTCATACTCTTCCTTTTTCAATATT
ATTGAAGCATTTATCAGGGTTATTGTCTCATGAGCGGATACATATTTGAATGTATTTAGAAAAATAAACA
AATAGGGGTTCCGCGCACATTTCCCCGAAAAGTGCCACCTGACGTCGACGGATCGGGAGATCTCCCGATC
CCCTATGGTGCACTCTCAGTACAATCTGCTCTGATGCCGCATAGTTAAGCCAGTATCTGCTCCCTGCTTG
TGTGTTGGAGGTCGCTGAGTAGTGCGCGAGCAAAATTTAAGCTACAACAAGGCAAGGCTTGACCGACAAT
TGCATGAAGAATCTGCTTAGGGTTAGGCGTTTTGCGCTGCTTCGCGATGTACGGGCCAGATATACGCGTT
Features (pLannotate 1.2.2; 21 found; start..end, strand, type, name):
      1..380     +  enhancer       CMV enhancer: human cytomegalovirus immediate early enhancer
    381..580     +  promoter       CMV promoter: human cytomegalovirus (CMV) immediate early promoter
    598..778     +  LTR            5' LTR (truncated): truncated 5' long terminal repeat (LTR) from HIV-1
    825..950     +  misc_feature   HIV-1 Ψ: packaging signal of human immunodeficiency virus type 1
    934..1272    +  CDS            HIV-1 gag (fragment): gag protein from human immunodeficiency virus 1; gag
   1447..1680    +  misc_feature   RRE: The Rev response element (RRE) of HIV-1 allows for Rev-dependent mRNA export from the nucleus to the cytoplasm.
   2057..2157    +  CDS            Rev (fragment): human immunodeficiency virus 1 (HIV-1) Rev protein; rev; enhances nuclear export of unspliced and incompletely spliced viral mRNAs
   2207..2324    +  misc_feature   cPPT/CTS: central polypurine tract and central termination sequence of HIV-1
   2406..2646    +  promoter       U6 promoter: RNA polymerase III promoter for human U6 snRNA
   2694..2761    +  misc_RNA       tracrRNA (fragment): trans-activating CRISPR RNA for the Streptococcus pyogenes CRISPR/Cas9 system
   2814..3306    +  promoter       PGK promoter: mouse phosphoglycerate kinase 1 promoter
   3336..4366    +  CDS            Cre (fragment): site-specific recombinase Cre is a site-specific recombinase from bacteriophage P1. Recombination occurs at loxP sequences.
   4399..4422    +  misc_feature   MCS (fragment): pBluescript multiple cloning site
   4422..5010    +  misc_feature   WPRE: woodchuck hepatitis virus posttranscriptional regulatory element
   5011..5030    +  misc_feature   MCS (fragment): pBluescript multiple cloning site
   5032..5532    +  CDS            nef (fragment): NEF_HV1LA - Experimental evidence at protein level: Swiss-Prot protein existence level 1. Extracellular Nef protein targets CD4(+) T-lymphocytes for apoptosis by interacting with CXCR4 surface receptors. From Human immunodeficiency virus type 1 group M subtype B (isolate Lai) (HIV-1).
   5539..5719    +  LTR            5' LTR (truncated): truncated 5' long terminal repeat (LTR) from HIV-1
   5781..6369    -  rep_origin     ori: high-copy-number ColE1/pMB1/pBR322/pUC origin of replication
   6540..7400    -  CDS            AmpR: β-lactamase; bla; confers resistance to ampicillin, carbenicillin, and related antibiotics
   7401..7505    -  promoter       AmpR promoter: bla
   7564..7616    -  misc_feature   bom (fragment): basis of mobility region from pBR322
