[The description below was written by a language model from this plasmid's Addgene catalogue record and pLannotate feature annotations shown in this document.]
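Description:
Lenti-sgHcn1#2/Cre is a 7,770-nt HIV-1-derived lentiviral CRISPR vector built on the pLL3.3 backbone that delivers a single guide RNA against mouse Hcn1 together with Cre recombinase. It is propagated in E. coli through a high-copy ColE1/pUC-type origin with ampicillin selection (β-lactamase under its own promoter). The record lists no mammalian drug-selection marker or fluorescent reporter. In the viral portion, a CMV enhancer/promoter sits upstream of a truncated 5' LTR to drive genomic RNA production in packaging cells. This is followed by the Ψ packaging signal with a gag fragment, the Rev response element for Rev-dependent nuclear export, and the cPPT/CTS element. A WPRE lies downstream of the payload to enhance transcript expression, ahead of a nef fragment and the 3' LTR, which the automated annotation labels as a second truncated LTR.

The payload consists of two independent expression units in the same orientation. A human U6 RNA polymerase III promoter drives the 20-nt Hcn1-targeting spacer fused to the Streptococcus pyogenes guide scaffold (annotated as a tracrRNA fragment). A mouse PGK promoter drives the Cre coding sequence. The vector does not encode Cas9, so editing depends on Cas9 supplied by the target cells or animal, and the record does not name a particular source. Cre can recombine loxP-flanked alleles in transduced cells while the sgRNA directs disruption of Hcn1 in those same cells. The associated publication describes a multiplexed in vivo approach for identifying driver genes in small cell lung cancer, consistent with use of this plasmid as one member of a set of sgRNA/Cre vectors. The "#2" in the name suggests it is one of several guides against Hcn1.
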