Addgene plasmid #193218: Lenti-sgHcn1#2/Cre
Purpose: Lentiviral vector expressing Cre recombinase (driven by mPGK promoter) and an sgRNA against the mouse Hcn1 gene
Depositing lab: Julien Sage. Depositing organization: Stanford University. Publication: A multiplexed in vivo approach to identify driver genes in small cell lung cancer. Lee MC, Cai H, Murray CW, Li C, Shue YT, Andrejka L, He AL, Holzem AME, Drainas AP, Ko JH, Coles GL, Kong C, Zhu S, Zhu C, Wang J, van de Rijn M, Petrov DA, Winslow MM, Sage J. Cell Rep. 2023 Jan 13;42(1):111990. doi: 10.1016/j.celrep.2023.111990. PubMed 36640300.
Backbone
  Vector backbone: pLL3.3
  Vector type: Mammalian Expression, Lentiviral, CRISPR
Growth in bacteria
  Bacterial resistance: Ampicillin, 100 μg/mL
  Growth temperature: 37°C
  Growth strain: NEB Stable
  Copy number: High Copy
Gene/Insert
  Gene/Insert name: sgHcn1#2
  gRNA/shRNA sequence: TGCTCAGCATGGTAATCCAG
  Species: M. musculus (mouse)
  Insert size (bp): 20
  Entrez Gene: Hcn1 (a.k.a. Bcng1, C630013B14Rik, HAC2)
  Promoter: U6
  Cloning method: Restriction Enzyme; 5′ cloning site Unknown (unknown if destroyed); 3′ cloning site Unknown (unknown if destroyed)
Terms and licenses: Academic/Nonprofit Terms; Industry Terms: Not Available to Industry
Depositor comments: Please visit https://www.biorxiv.org/content/10.1101/2022.03.28.485708v1 for bioRxiv preprint.
How to cite: Lenti-sgHcn1#2/Cre was a gift from Julien Sage (Addgene plasmid # 193218 ; http://n2t.net/addgene:193218 ; RRID:Addgene_193218)
